Addgene plasmid #184951: pJT371 PB ITR and Cp36 attD pEF Puro-2a-mCherry donor
Purpose: Donor for both PiggyBac and Cp36 Recombinase
Depositing lab: Michael Bassik & Ami Bhatt & Lacra Bintu & Patrick Hsu. Depositing organization: Stanford University. Publication: Systematic discovery of recombinases for efficient integration of large DNA sequences into the human genome. Durrant MG, Fanton A, Tycko J, Hinks M, Chandrasekaran SS, Perry NT, Schaepe J, Du PP, Lotfy P, Bassik MC, Bintu L, Bhatt AS, Hsu PD. Nat Biotechnol. 2022 Oct 10. pii: 10.1038/s41587-022-01494-w. doi: 10.1038/s41587-022-01494-w. PubMed 36217031.
Backbone
  Vector backbone: n/a
  Vector type: Mammalian Expression
Growth in bacteria
  Bacterial resistance: Ampicillin, 100 μg/mL
  Growth temperature: 37°C
  Growth strain: NEB Stable
  Copy number: High Copy
Gene/Insert
  Gene/Insert name: PuroR, P2A, mCherry
  Species: Synthetic
  Cloning method: Gibson Cloning
Terms and licenses: Academic/Nonprofit Terms; Industry Terms: Not Available to Industry
Depositor comments: Donor DNA that is compatible with both PiggyBac transposase and with Cp36 recombinase
How to cite: pJT371 PB ITR and Cp36 attD pEF Puro-2a-mCherry donor was a gift from Michael Bassik & Ami Bhatt & Lacra Bintu & Patrick Hsu (Addgene plasmid # 184951 ; http://n2t.net/addgene:184951 ; RRID:Addgene_184951)
