[The description below was written by a language model from this plasmid's Addgene catalogue record and pLannotate feature annotations shown in this document.]
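Description:
pJT371 is a 7,155-nt mammalian expression plasmid built as an integration donor that can be inserted into the genome by either of two enzymes: PiggyBac transposase or the Cp36 large serine recombinase. The record lists no named backbone, but the annotated bacterial portion is pUC-like, with a high-copy ColE1/pUC origin, an ampicillin resistance gene with its bla promoter, an f1 origin, and remnants of the lac region (lacZα fragment, lac promoter and operator, CAP site, a lacI fragment). It was assembled by Gibson cloning.

The payload is a single constitutive cassette in which the human EF-1α promoter drives puromycin N-acetyltransferase joined through a P2A ribosome-skipping peptide to mCherry, terminated by the bGH polyadenylation signal. One transcript therefore yields two separate proteins, so cells that have taken up the donor can be selected with puromycin and also counted by red fluorescence. According to the name and depositor comments, this cassette is accompanied by PiggyBac inverted terminal repeats, which the transposase recognises to cut and paste the intervening DNA into the genome, and by a Cp36 attD donor attachment site, which the recombinase pairs with a matching genomic site for unidirectional integration. Neither the ITRs nor attD was picked up by the automated annotation, so their exact positions are not given in the feature table. Two short fragments matching the phage lambda portal gene lie on either side of the expression cassette; the record does not explain them, and they may be non-coding spacer sequence.

Because both systems act on the same cargo, the plasmid allows a side-by-side comparison of PiggyBac and Cp36 integration. This fits the associated study on discovering recombinases for inserting large DNA sequences into the human genome.
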