Features (pLannotate 1.2.2; 16 found; start..end, strand, type, name):
    822..926     -  promoter       AmpR promoter: bla
    979..1407    -  rep_origin     f1 ori (sequence partly withheld): f1 bacteriophage origin of replication; arrow indicates direction of (+) strand synthesis
   1412..1567    -  CDS            lacZα (fragment): LacZα fragment of β-galactosidase; lacZ fragment
   1569..1688    +  CDS            B (fragment): PORTL_LAMBD - Experimental evidence at protein level: Swiss-Prot protein existence level 1. Forms the portal vertex of the capsid (PubMed:6228056, PubMed:6232391). This portal plays critical roles in head assembly, genome packaging, neck/tail attachment, and genome ejection (Probable). The portal protein multimerizes as a single ring-shaped homododecamer arranged around a central channel (PubMed:6232391). Binds to the terminase subunits to form the packaging machine (PubMed:7799432). From Escherichia phage lambda (Bacteriophage lambda).
   2340..3518    +  promoter       EF-1α promoter: strong constitutive promoter for human elongation factor EF-1α
   3526..4122    +  CDS            PuroR (fragment): puromycin N-acetyltransferase; pac from Streptomyces; confers resistance to puromycin
   4123..4178    +  CDS            P2A (fragment): 2A peptide from porcine teschovirus-1 polyprotein Eukaryotic ribosomes fail to insert a peptide bond between the Gly and Pro residues, yielding separate polypeptides.
   4186..4893    +  CDS            mCherry: mCherry is a basic (constitutively fluorescent) red fluorescent protein published in 2004, derived from Discosoma sp.. It is reported to be a very rapidly-maturing monomer with low acid sensitivity.
   4927..5134    +  polyA_signal   bGH poly(A) signal: bovine growth hormone polyadenylation signal
   5474..5941    +  CDS            B (fragment): PORTL_LAMBD - Experimental evidence at protein level: Swiss-Prot protein existence level 1. Forms the portal vertex of the capsid (PubMed:6228056, PubMed:6232391). This portal plays critical roles in head assembly, genome packaging, neck/tail attachment, and genome ejection (Probable). The portal protein multimerizes as a single ring-shaped homododecamer arranged around a central channel (PubMed:6232391). Binds to the terminase subunits to form the packaging machine (PubMed:7799432). From Escherichia phage lambda (Bacteriophage lambda).
   5979..5995    -  protein_bind   lac operator: The lac repressor binds to the lac operator to inhibit transcription in E. coli. This inhibition can be relieved by adding lactose or isopropyl-β-D-thiogalactopyranoside (IPTG). lac repressor encoded by lacI
   6003..6033    -  promoter       lac promoter: promoter for the E. coli lac operon
   6048..6069    -  protein_bind   CAP binding site: CAP binding activates transcription in the presence of cAMP. E. coli catabolite activator protein
   6082..6174    -  CDS            lacI (fragment): lac repressor; lacI; The lac repressor binds to the lac operator to inhibit transcription in E. coli. This inhibition can be relieved by adding lactose or isopropyl-β-D-thiogalactopyranoside (IPTG).
   6357..6945    -  rep_origin     ori: high-copy-number ColE1/pMB1/pBR322/pUC origin of replication
   7116..821     -  CDS            AmpR (across the origin): β-lactamase; bla; confers resistance to ampicillin, carbenicillin, and related antibiotics
>Addgene plasmid #184951 | pJT371 PB ITR and Cp36 attD pEF Puro-2a-mCherry donor | addgene full sequence | sequence record 364915 | Addgene NGS Result
TGTCTATTTCGTTCATCCATAGTTGCCTGACTCCCCGTCGTGTAGATAACTACGATACGGGAGGGCTTAC
CATCTGGCCCCAGTGCTGCAATGATACCGCGAGACCCACGCTCACCGGCTCCAGATTTATCAGCAATAAA
CCAGCCAGCCGGAAGGGCCGAGCGCAGAAGTGGTCCTGCAACTTTATCCGCCTCCATCCAGTCTATTAAT
TGTTGCCGGGAAGCTAGAGTAAGTAGTTCGCCAGTTAATAGTTTGCGCAACGTTGTTGCCATTGCTACAG
GCATCGTGGTGTCACGCTCGTCGTTTGGTATGGCTTCATTCAGCTCCGGTTCCCAACGATCAAGGCGAGT
TACATGATCCCCCATGTTGTGCAAAAAAGCGGTTAGCTCCTTCGGTCCTCCGATCGTTGTCAGAAGTAAG
TTGGCCGCAGTGTTATCACTCATGGTTATGGCAGCACTGCATAATTCTCTTACTGTCATGCCATCCGTAA
GATGCTTTTCTGTGACTGGTGAGTACTCAACCAAGTCATTCTGAGAATAGTGTATGCGGCGACCGAGTTG
CTCTTGCCCGGCGTCAATACGGGATAATACCGCGCCACATAGCAGAACTTTAAAAGTGCTCATCATTGGA
AAACGTTCTTCGGGGCGAAAACTCTCAAGGATCTTACCGCTGTTGAGATCCAGTTCGATGTAACCCACTC
GTGCACCCAACTGATCTTCAGCATCTTTTACTTTCACCAGCGTTTCTGGGTGAGCAAAAACAGGAAGGCA
AAATGCCGCAAAAAAGGGAATAAGGGCGACACGGAAATGTTGAATACTCATACTCTTCCTTTTTCAATAT
TATTGAAGCATTTATCAGGGTTATTGTCTCATGAGCGGATACATATTTGAATGTATTTAGAAAAATAAAC
AAATAGGGGTTCCGCGCACATTTCCCCGAAAAGTGCCACCTAAATTGTAAGCGTTAATATTTTGTTAAAA
TTCGCGTTAAATTTTTGTTAAATCAGCTCATTTTTTAACCAATAGGCCGAAATCGGCAAAATCCCTTATA
AATCAAAAGAATAGACCGAGATAGGGT
[37 nt withheld, positions 1078-1114]
AAAGAACGTGGACTCCAACGTCAAAGG
[49 nt withheld, positions 1142-1190]
T
[91 nt withheld, positions 1192-1282]
G
[124 nt withheld, positions 1284-1407]
CCCATTCGCCATTCAGGCTGCGCAACTGTTGGGAAGGGCGATCGGTGCGGGCCTCTTCGCTATTACGCCA
GCTGGCGAAAGGGGGATGTGCTGCAAGGCGATTAAGTTGGGTAACGCCAGGGTTTTCCCAGTCACGACGT
TGTAAAACGACGGCCAGTGAGCGCGCCTCGTTCATTCACGTTTTTGAACCCGTGGAGGACGGGCAGACTC
GCGGTGCAAATGTGTTTTACAGCGTGATGGAGCAGATGAAGATGCTCGACACGCTGCAGAACACGCAGCT
AGATTAACCCTAGAAAGATAATCATATTGTGACGTACGTTAAAGATAATCATGTGTAAAATTGACGCATG
TGTTTTATCGGTCTGTATATCGAGGTTTATTTATTAATTTGAATAGATATTAAGTTTTATTATATTTACA
CTTACATACTAATAATAAATTCAACAAACAATTTATTTATGTTTATTTATTTATTAAAAAAAACAAAAAC
TCAAAATTTCTTCTATAAAGTAACAAAACTTTTATGAGGGACAGCCCCCCCCCAAAGCCCCCAGGGATGT
AATTACGTCCCTCCCCCGCTAGGGGGCAGCAGCGAGCCGCCCGGGGCTCCGCTCCGGTCCGGCGCTCCCC
CCGCATCCCCGAGCCGGCAGCGTGCGGGGACAGCCCGGGCACGGGGAAGGTGGCACGGGATCGCTTTCCT
CTGAACGCTTCTCGCTGCTCTTTGAGCCTGCAGACACCTGGGGGGATACGGGGAAAAGGCCTCCACGGCC
ACTAGTTTCGCACGATTGCACCTTGGGAGCCTTAACCGCTTTTGAATGTCCGTCTTAGTTAATCCCTAAT
TGAACGCTCCAAAAGGTGACTTCCAATAGGGATTTATTCCTTTTAAAATTAACGGCATAATCGTGCCGCC
GAATGCAACCTCGATCGAGCCGGGCTCCGGTGCCCGTCAGTGGGCAGAGCGCACATCGCCCACAGTCCCC
GAGAAGTTGGGGGGAGGGGTCGGCAATTGAACCGGTGCCTAGAGAAGGTGGCGCGGGGTAAACTGGGAAA
GTGATGTCGTGTACTGGCTCCGCCTTTTTCCCGAGGGTGGGGGAGAACCGTATATAAGTGCAGTAGTCGC
CGTGAACGTTCTTTTTCGCAACGGGTTTGCCGCCAGAACACAGGTAAGTGCCGTGTGTGGTTCCCGCGGG
CCTGGCCTCTTTACGGGTTATGGCCCTTGCGTGCCTTGAATTACTTCCACCTGGCTGCAGTACGTGATTC
TTGATCCCGAGCTTCGGGTTGGAAGTGGGTGGGAGAGTTCGAGGCCTTGCGCTTAAGGAGCCCCTTCGCC
TCGTGCTTGAGTTGAGGCCTGGCCTGGGCGCTGGGGCCGCCGCGTGCGAATCTGGTGGCACCTTCGCGCC
TGTCTCGCTGCTTTCGATAAGTCTCTAGCCATTTAAAATTTTTGATGACCTGCTGCGACGCTTTTTTTCT
GGCAAGATAGTCTTGTAAATGCGGGCCAAGATCTGCACACTGGTATTTCGGTTTTTGGGGCCGCGGGCGG
CGACGGGGCCCGTGCGTCCCAGCGCACATGTTCGGCGAGGCGGGGCCTGCGAGCGCGGCCACCGAGAATC
GGACGGGGGTAGTCTCAAGCTGGCCGGCCTGCTCTGGTGCCTGGCCTCGCGCCGCCGTGTATCGCCCCGC
CCTGGGCGGCAAGGCTGGCCCGGTCGGCACCAGTTGCGTGAGCGGAAAGATGGCCGCTTCCCGGCCCTGC
TGCAGGGAGCTCAAAATGGAGGACGCGGCGCTCGGGAGAGCGGGCGGGTGAGTCACCCACACAAAGGAAA
AGGGCCTTTCCGTCCTCAGCCGTCGCTTCATGTGACTCCACGGAGTACCGGGCGCCGTCCAGGCACCTCG
ATTAGTTCTCGAGCTTTTGGAGTACGTCGTCTTTAGGTTGGGGGGAGGGGTTTTATGCGATGGAGTTTCC
CCACACTGAGTGGGTGGAGACTGAAGTTAGGCCAGCTTGGCACTTGATGTAATTCTCCTTGGAATTTGCC
CTTTTTGAGTTTGGATCTTGGTTCATTCTCAAGCCTCAGACAGTGGTTCAAAGTTTTTTTCTTCCATTTC
AGGTGTCGTGAAGCCACCATGACCGAGTACAAGCCCACGGTGCGCCTCGCCACCCGCGACGACGTCCCCA
GGGCCGTACGCACCCTCGCCGCCGCGTTCGCCGACTACCCCGCCACGCGCCACACCGTCGATCCGGACCG
CCACATCGAGCGGGTCACCGAGCTGCAAGAACTCTTCCTCACGCGCGTCGGGCTCGACATCGGCAAGGTG
TGGGTCGCGGACGACGGCGCCGCCGTGGCGGTCTGGACCACGCCGGAGAGCGTCGAAGCGGGGGCGGTGT
TCGCCGAGATCGGCCCGCGCATGGCCGAGTTGAGCGGTTCCCGGCTGGCCGCGCAGCAACAGATGGAAGG
CCTCCTGGCGCCGCACCGGCCCAAGGAGCCCGCGTGGTTCCTGGCCACCGTCGGAGTCTCGCCCGACCAC
CAGGGCAAGGGTCTGGGCAGCGCCGTCGTGCTCCCCGGAGTGGAGGCGGCCGAGCGCGCCGGGGTGCCCG
CCTTCCTGGAGACCTCCGCGCCCCGCAACCTCCCCTTCTACGAGCGGCTCGGCTTCACCGTCACCGCCGA
CGTCGAGGTGCCCGAAGGACCGCGCACCTGGTGCATGACCCGCAAGCCCGGTGCCGCCACGAACTTCTCT
CTGTTAAAGCAAGCAGGTGACGTGGAAGAAAACCCCGGTCCCGGATCCATGGTGAGCAAGGGCGAGGAGG
ATAACATGGCCATCATCAAGGAGTTCATGCGCTTCAAGGTGCACATGGAGGGCTCCGTGAACGGCCACGA
GTTCGAGATCGAGGGCGAGGGCGAGGGCCGCCCCTACGAGGGCACCCAGACCGCCAAGCTGAAGGTGACC
AAGGGTGGCCCCCTGCCCTTCGCCTGGGACATCCTGTCCCCTCAGTTCATGTACGGCTCCAAGGCCTACG
TGAAGCACCCCGCCGACATCCCCGACTACTTGAAGCTGTCCTTCCCCGAGGGCTTCAAGTGGGAGCGCGT
GATGAACTTCGAGGACGGCGGCGTGGTGACCGTGACCCAGGACTCCTCCCTGCAGGACGGCGAGTTCATC
TACAAGGTGAAGCTGCGCGGCACCAACTTCCCCTCCGACGGCCCCGTAATGCAGAAGAAGACCATGGGCT
GGGAGGCCTCCTCCGAGCGGATGTACCCCGAGGACGGCGCCCTGAAGGGCGAGATCAAGCAGAGGCTGAA
GCTGAAGGACGGCGGCCACTACGACGCTGAGGTCAAGACCACCTACAAGGCCAAGAAGCCCGTGCAGCTG
CCCGGCGCCTACAACGTCAACATCAAGTTGGACATCACCTCCCACAACGAGGACTACACCATCGTGGAAC
AGTACGAACGCGCCGAGGGCCGCCACTCCACCGGCGGCATGGACGAGCTGTACAAGTAACTCGAGCTAGA
GCTCGCTGATCAGCCTCGACTGTGCCTTCTAGTTGCCAGCCATCTGTTGTTTGCCCCTCCCCCGTGCCTT
CCTTGACCCTGGAAGGTGCCACTCCCACTGTCCTTTCCTAATAAAATGAGGAAATTGCATCGCATTGTCT
GAGTAGGTGTCATTCTATTCTGGGGGGTGGGGTGGGGCAGGACAGCAAGGGGGAGGATTGGGAAGACAAT
AGCAGGCATGCTGGGGACGACGTCAGGTGGCACTTTTCGATATCTATAACAAGAAAATATATATATAATA
AGTTATCACGTAAGTAGAACATGAAATAACAATATAATTATCGTATGAGTTAAATCTTAAAAGTCACGTA
AAAGATAATCATGCGTCATTTTGACTCACGCGGTCGTTATAGTTCAAAATCAGTGACACTTACCGCATTG
ACAAGCACGCCTCACGGGAGCTCCAAGCGGCGACTGAGATGTCCTAAATGCACAGCGACGGATTCGCGCT
ATTTAGAAAGAGAGAGCAATATTTCAAGAATGCATGCGTCAATTTTACGCAGACTATCTTTCTAGGGTTA
ATCTAGCTGCATCAGGATCATATCGTCGGGTCTTTTTTCCGGCTCAGTCATCGCCCAAGCTGGCGCTATC
TGGGCATCGGGGAGGAAGAAGCCCGTGCCTTTTCCCGCGAGGTTGAAGCGGCATGGAAAGAGTTTGCCGA
GGATGACTGCTGCTGCATTGACGTTGAGCGAAAACGCACGTTTACCATGATGATTCGGGAAGGTGTGGCC
ATGCACGCCTTTAACGGTGAACTGTTCGTTCAGGCCACCTGGGATACCAGTTCGTCGCGGCTTTTCCGGA
CACAGTTCCGGATGGTCAGCCCGAAGCGCATCAGCAACCCGAACAATACCGGCGACAGCCGGAACTGCCG
TGCCGGTGTGCAGATTAATGACAGCGGTGCGGCGCTGGGATATTACGTCAGCGAGGACGGGTATCCTGGC
TGGATGCCGCAGAAATGGACATGGATACCCCGTGAGTTACCCGGCGGGCGCGCTTGGCGTAATCATGGTC
ATAGCTGTTTCCTGTGTGAAATTGTTATCCGCTCACAATTCCACACAACATACGAGCCGGAAGCATAAAG
TGTAAAGCCTGGGGTGCCTAATGAGTGAGCTAACTCACATTAATTGCGTTGCGCTCACTGCCCGCTTTCC
AGTCGGGAAACCTGTCGTGCCAGCTGCATTAATGAATCGGCCAACGCGCGGGGAGAGGCGGTTTGCGTAT
TGGGCGCTCTTCCGCTTCCTCGCTCACTGACTCGCTGCGCTCGGTCGTTCGGCTGCGGCGAGCGGTATCA
GCTCACTCAAAGGCGGTAATACGGTTATCCACAGAATCAGGGGATAACGCAGGAAAGAACATGTGAGCAA
AAGGCCAGCAAAAGGCCAGGAACCGTAAAAAGGCCGCGTTGCTGGCGTTTTTCCATAGGCTCCGCCCCCC
TGACGAGCATCACAAAAATCGACGCTCAAGTCAGAGGTGGCGAAACCCGACAGGACTATAAAGATACCAG
GCGTTTCCCCCTGGAAGCTCCCTCGTGCGCTCTCCTGTTCCGACCCTGCCGCTTACCGGATACCTGTCCG
CCTTTCTCCCTTCGGGAAGCGTGGCGCTTTCTCATAGCTCACGCTGTAGGTATCTCAGTTCGGTGTAGGT
CGTTCGCTCCAAGCTGGGCTGTGTGCACGAACCCCCCGTTCAGCCCGACCGCTGCGCCTTATCCGGTAAC
TATCGTCTTGAGTCCAACCCGGTAAGACACGACTTATCGCCACTGGCAGCAGCCACTGGTAACAGGATTA
GCAGAGCGAGGTATGTAGGCGGTGCTACAGAGTTCTTGAAGTGGTGGCCTAACTACGGCTACACTAGAAG
AACAGTATTTGGTATCTGCGCTCTGCTGAAGCCAGTTACCTTCGGAAAAAGAGTTGGTAGCTCTTGATCC
GGCAAACAAACCACCGCTGGTAGCGGTGGTTTTTTTGTTTGCAAGCAGCAGATTACGCGCAGAAAAAAAG
GATCTCAAGAAGATCCTTTGATCTTTTCTACGGGGTCTGACGCTCAGTGGAACGAAAACTCACGTTAAGG
GATTTTGGTCATGAGATTATCAAAAAGGATCTTCACCTAGATCCTTTTAAATTAAAAATGAAGTTTTAAA
TCAATCTAAAGTATATATGAGTAAACTTGGTCTGACAGTTACCAATGCTTAATCAGTGAGGCACCTATCT
CAGCGATC
